>Addgene plasmid #80689 | pAM-PAT-ProGL2 GW | depositor full sequence | sequence record 156987 | Full plasmid sequence
GTGGCAGGATATATTGTGGTGTAAACAAATTGACGCTTAGACAACTTAATAACACATTGCGGACGTTTTT
AATGATCGAATACTAACGTCTCTACCAGATATCAGCTTGCATGCCGGTCGATCTAGTAACATAGATGACA
CCGCGCGCGATAATTTATCCTAGTTTGCGCGCTATATTTTGTTTTCTATCGCGTATTAAATGTATAATTG
CGGGACTCTAATCATAAAAACCCATCTCATAAATAACGTCATGCATTACATGTTAATTATTACATGCTTA
ACGTAATTCAACAGAAATTATATGATAATCATCGCAAGACCGGCAACAGGATTCAATCTTAAGAAACTTT
ATTGCCAAATGTTTGAACGATCTGCTTGACTCTAGGGGTCATCAGATTTCGGTGACGGGCAGGACCGGAC
GGGGCGGCACCGGCAGGCTGAAGTCCAGCTGCCAGAAACCCACGTCATGCCAGTTCCCGTGCTTGAAGCC
GGCCGCCCGCAGCATGCCGCGGGGGGCATATCCGAGCGCCTCGTGCATGCGCACGCTCGGGTCGTTGGGC
AGCCCGATGACAGCGACCACGCTCTTGAAGCCCTGTGCCTCCAGGGACTTCAGCAGGTGGGTGTAGAGCG
TGGAGCCCAGTCCCGTCCGCTGGTGGCGGGGGGAGACGTACACGGTCGACTCGGCCGTCCAGTCGTAGGC
GTTGCGTGCCTTCCAGGGACCCGCGTAGGCGATGCCGGCGACCTCGCCGTCCACCTCGGCGACGAGCCAG
GGATAGCGCTCCCGCAGACGGACGAGGTCGTCCGTCCACTCCTGCGGTTCCTGCGGCTCGGTACGGAAGT
TGACCGTGCTTGTCTCGATGTAGTGGTTGACGATGGTGCAGACCGCCGGCATGTCCGCCTCGGTGGCACG
GCGGATGTCGGCCGGGCGTCGTTCTGGGCTCATGGTAGATCCCCTCGATCGAGTTGAGAGTGAATATGAG
ACTCTAATTGGATACCGAGGGGAATTTATGGAACGTCAGTGGAGCATTTTTGACAAGAAATATTTGCTAG
CTGATAGTGACCTTAGGCGACTTTTGAACGCGCAATAATGGTTTCTGACGTATGTGCTTAGCTCATTAAA
CTCCAGAAACCCGCGGCTCAGTGGCTCCTTCAACGTTGCGGTTCTGTCAGTTCCAAACGTAAAACGGCTT
GTCCCGCGTCATCGGCGGGGGTCATAACGTGACTCCCTTAATTCTCCGCTCATGATCAGATTGTCGTTTC
CCGCCTTCGGTTTGGGCGCGCCAAGCTTTTGAATTGTAGATAAATCATCTGCTACAGTTATACCATTATA
TATCTTATTAAAGACCTAAGTTTCCTTCACTATACGTCTTCGTCCATTTACGTACGTATTATACGGACGG
TTTAAGCTACTATATCTATATTGTTAACAATGTAACTGTTGAGATATATCTTGCAATAATATGTCATGGT
GTATGCATACGATAATATGAATCAATGTTTGAAATCTTGACGTGCCCGTGATACAATAAGATGATCAAAA
TTTCAAATTTTGTCAAATATTAAAACAACATACACATACACATGTGTCCAGGTGGCATTATAAAATGTAT
ATATGGTGGATATAGAGAGAGAGGGAGATGCGTATAGTGAATAGGAAAGTAAGTAATAAAGAGAGGGTGG
AGGAATTGGAAAGGGGTTGGAGGCAAACCCATAAAGAGCATTCATTTCCTTTTAAGGTCGCTGAAATTAA
TGAGTAACGATCGGTCAATGCCTCTCGCTGACCTTTTTCTTTTTTTACAACAACAAATAAAAATAAAATA
AATTTCGACGTCTCTTTCCGCTGCTGAATTACATTTGTTGAATTAATTTTCTCTGCTTACGTACGTCTTC
TAAACTTTCTCTATCCGAATTCTTTTTTAACTTTCTAACTTATATTCAACAACTCTTCTTTCCTGCCTTT
ACCGTTAGTCTAATTGTTTTCCTAATACTGCTACGTACATACCCCTACTATACTAGTCAGTGTATTAGAT
TCGATTGGGATTAATCCAGGAATATAGATATCCCATTAGTTTTTATAAAAATATTGGAAGAGGACAAGTC
TCAAGCAATTTAGGGTTCCATGTAGCGCTGCAATATACTGTTAGTAACTCTCTCTTACCCATATATTGTA
TATGCTAATTCTTATCAAATATATATATATGCTTCTCCCAGAGTCCCAGTTTCCTATAATCCTGACGCAA
TTATACTAATAGAGCCAAGTTTACATAATAAAGTATATATGATTAATAGATAGGGTTTCTTATTAAGCCA
TATCTTAAATTAAGATGTGATGATAGCGTTTTGTATAAGTTACCAATTGTTTGAAAGAAGAGATCATCAC
AATAATAAATCATAAGTAGTAGTATATAGTAATAAATAAATACACAAGTCATAATAAGAGTAATGAGAGG
ATAATTAAGGAGGGAAGAAGAAAGCAGAAAATGCGGTTGGAGAATTAGGTGCTAAAAGTTAGTTGAGTCC
ATCTCAGTATCTAACGGTCAACTCTCTCTCTCTCTAGAGAAAACAATTAAGAAATCTGACATACACATAT
GTCTCTCTCTCTCTCTCTCTCTAGTCTATACACACAATTCAATTAAAGAAGAGACAGAGAAGTTCGTCTT
TTTTGTTTTTATACCCTTAAATCAATCATGCAATTGTAACCCTTCCTTCTTATTCTCATTCCTTCCCCCC
CTGTCTACAGTAATCTATAGCAACGCCATTATGTACTACTTTTAACGGATAATTTGCTCATGTTTCAATA
TGGCTTCACTGTATATATGTTCAAGTTCTTCTCAATCCCTTTATATCATTCCAACATAATTCATATTAAA
GTTAGTAGCTGAAATTGGAAGGCTGATATATTTTCCATAATTCAAATTTGAATTTTGCTCATCATATATA
TATGTATATATTAAAAATCGAATATTAAGAAGAAAAATGAAGTCGATCGATGGCTGCCAATGCTGTAGCT
GGCCATGTTTTAAACTACTCAATTGTCGGATTGAAGTATAGCCAAAATATATAAAACCGTAAAAGGACTA
AATATAATAATATAATAGGTATTAATTAATTAAAACTAATTAATTATAAAAGAAGCACCTAAAAGTCAAG
AGCAGTAGAGAAATGGAAGAAATATCTGAAAAACGACCGCTTATATATATATGTATCATTGGAATTGAAG
AGGCTATATATATATATATATATATATATATATATATATCGATCTTAGCTTATATATTAATTGAAAGTAC
ATTTTGGTGTATAAGTAATTAAAGAAGAAAGAAAAAAAGAGAGATAATATATAAGGAAGAAGGAGTGCGA
GGAGAAGAGGGAAGAGATCATAATTAAGCAAAGAAGCTAGAGGATCCTTGCTCGAGAAAGAGGATCCACC
TGAGGATCACAAGTTTGTACAAAAAAGCTGAACGAGAAACGTAAAATGATATAAATATCAATATATTAAA
TTAGATTTTGCATAAAAAACAGACTACATAATACTGTAAAACACAACATATCCAGTCACTATGGCGGCCG
CATTAGGCACCCCAGGCTTTACACTTTATGCTTCCGGCTCGTATAATGTGTGGATTTTGAGTTAGGATCC
GTCGAGATTTTCAGGAGCTAAGGAAGCTAAAATGGAGAAAAAAATCACTGGATATACCACCGTTGATATA
TCCCAATGGCATCGTAAAGAACATTTTGAGGCATTTCAGTCAGTTGCTCAATGTACCTATAACCAGACCG
TTCAGCTGGATATTACGGCCTTTTTAAAGACCGTAAAGAAAAATAAGCACAAGTTTTATCCGGCCTTTAT
TCACATTCTTGCCCGCCTGATGAATGCTCATCCGGAATTCCGTATGGCAATGAAAGACGGTGAGCTGGTG
ATATGGGATAGTGTTCACCCTTGTTACACCGTTTTCCATGAGCAAACTGAAACGTTTTCATCGCTCTGGA
GTGAATACCACGACGATTTCCGGCAGTTTCTACACATATATTCGCAAGATGTGGCGTGTTACGGTGAAAA
CCTGGCCTATTTCCCTAAAGGGTTTATTGAGAATATGTTTTTCGTCTCAGCCAATCCCTGGGTGAGTTTC
ACCAGTTTTGATTTAAACGTGGCCAATATGGACAACTTCTTCGCCCCCGTTTTCACCATGGGCAAATATT
ATACGCAAGGCGACAAGGTGCTGATGCCGCTGGCGATTCAGGTTCATCATGCCGTCTGTGATGGCTTCCA
TGTCGGCAGAATGCTTAATGAATTACAACAGTACTGCGATGAGTGGCAGGGCGGGGCGTAAACGCGTGGA
TCCGGCTTACTAAAAGCCAGATAACAGTATGCGTATTTGCGCGCTGATTTTTGCGGTATAAGAATATATA
CTGATATGTATACCCGAAGTATGTCAAAAAGAGGTGTGCTATGAAGCAGCGTATTACAGTGACAGTTGAC
AGCGACAGCTATCAGTTGCTCAAGGCATATATGATGTCAATATCTCCGGTCTGGTAAGCACAACCATGCA
GAATGAAGCCCGTCGTCTGCGTGCCGAACGCTGGAAAGCGGAAAATCAGGAAGGGATGGCTGAGGTCGCC
CGGTTTATTGAAATGAACGGCTCTTTTGCTGACGAGAACAGGGACTGGTGAAATGCAGTTTAAGGTTTAC
ACCTATAAAAGAGAGAGCCGTTATCGTCTGTTTGTGGATGTACAGAGTGATATTATTGACACGCCCGGGC
GACGGATGGTGATCCCCCTGGCCAGTGCACGTCTGCTGTCAGATAAAGTCTCCCGTGAACTTTACCCGGT
GGTGCATATCGGGGATGAAAGCTGGCGCATGATGACCACCGATATGGCCAGTGTGCCGGTCTCCGTTATC
GGGGAAGAAGTGGCTGATCTCAGCCACCGCGAAAATGACATCAAAAACGCCATTAACCTGATGTTCTGGG
GAATATAAATGTCAGGCTCCCTTATACACAGCCAGTCTGCAGGTCGACCATAGTGACTGGATATGTTGTG
TTTTACAGTATTATGTAGTCTGTTTTTTATGCAAAATCTAATTTAATATATTGATATTTATATCATTTTA
CGTTTCTCGTTCAGCTTTCTTGTACAAAGTGGTGATCCTCCGTTCCATGGGCTAGAAGCTTGTTGAGAAT
TCATCGCCCGGGACTGGGTTAACTTCCGATCGATTCTAGACTAGTTCTAGAGTCCGCAAAAATCACCAGT
CTCTCTCTACAAATCTATCTCTCTCTATTTTTCTCCAGAATAATGTGTGAGTAGTTCCCAGATAAGGGAA
TTAGGGTTCTTATAGGGTTTCGCTCATGTGTTGAGCATATAAGAAACCCTTAGTATGTATTTGTATTTGT
AAAATACTTCTATCAATAAAATTTCTAATTCCTAAAACCAAAATCCAGTGACCGGGCGGCCGCCACCGCG
GTGGAGGGGGATCAGATTGTCGTTTCCCGCCTTCAGTTTAAACTATCAGTGTTTGACAGGATATATTGGC
GGGTAAACCTAAGAGAAAAGAGCGTTTATTAGAATAATCGGATATTTAAAAGGGCGTGAAAAGGTTTATC
CGTTCGTCCATTTGTATGTGTACATCACCGACGAGCAAGGCAAGACCGAGCGCCTTTCCGACGCTCACCG
GGCTGGTTGCCCTCGCCGCTGGGCTGGCGGCCGTCTATGGCCCTGCAAACGCGCCAGAAACGCCGTCGAA
GCCGTGTGCGAGACACCGGCCGCCGGCGTTGTGGATACCTCGCGGAAAACTTGGCCCTCACTGACAGATG
AGGGGCGGACGTTGACACTTGAGGGGCCGACTCACCCGGCGCGGCGTTGACAGATGAGGGGCAGGCTCGA
TTTCGGCCGGCGACGTGGAGCTGGCCAGCCTCGCAAATCGGCGAAAACGCCTGATTTTACGCGAGTTTCC
CACAGATGATGTGGACAAGCCTGGGGATAAGTGCCCTGCGGTATTGACACTTGAGGGGCGCGACTACTGA
CAGATGAGGGGCGCGATCCTTGACACTTGAGGGGCAGAGTGCTGACAGATGAGGGGCGCACCTATTGACA
TTTGAGGGGCTGTCCACAGGCAGAAAATCCAGCATTTGCAAGGGTTTCCGCCCGTTTTTCGGCCACCGCT
AACCTGTCTTTTAACCTGCTTTTAAACCAATATTTATAAACCTTGTTTTTAACCAGGGCTGCGCCCTGTG
CGCGTGACCGCGCACGCCGAAGGGGGGTGCCCCCCCTTCTCGAACCCTCCCGGCCCGCTAACGCGGGCCT
CCCATCCCCCCAGGGGCTGCGCCCCTCGGCCGCGAACGGCCTCACCCCAAAAATGGCAGCGCTGGCAGTC
CTTGCCATTGCCGGGATCGGGGCAGTAACGGGATGGGCGATCAGCCCGACAAGCTACCCCTATTTGTTTA
TTTTTCTAAATACATTCAAATATGTATCCGCTCATGAGACAATAACCCTGATAAATGCTTCAATAATATT
GAAAAAGGAAGAGTATGAGTATTCAACATTTCCGTGTCGCCCTTATTCCCTTTTTTGCGGCATTTTGCCT
TCCTGTTTTTGCTCACCCAGAAACGCTGGTGAAAGTAAAAGATGCTGAAGATCAGTTGGGTGCACGAGTG
GGTTACATCGAACTGGATCTCAACAGCGGTAAGATCCTTGAGAGTTTTCGCCCCGAAGAACGTTTTCCAA
TGATGAGCACTTTTAAAGTTCTGCTATGTGGCGCGGTATTATCCCGTATTGACGCCGGGCAAGAGCAACT
CGGTCGCCGCATACACTATTCTCAGAATGACTTGGTTGAGTACTCACCAGTCACAGAAAAGCATCTTACG
GATGGCATGACAGTAAGAGAATTATGCAGTGCTGCCATAACCATGAGTGATAACACTGCGGCCAACTTAC
TTCTGACAACGATCGGAGGACCGAAGGAGCTAACCGCTTTTTTGCACAACATGGGGGATCATGTAACTCG
CCTTGATCGTTGGGAACCGGAGCTGAATGAAGCCATACCAAACGACGAGCGTGACACCACGATGCCTGTA
GCAATGGCAACAACGTTGCGCAAACTATTAACTGGCGAACTACTTACTCTAGCTTCCCGGCAACAATTAA
TAGACTGGATGGAGGCGGATAAAGTTGCAGGACCACTTCTGCGCTCGGCCCTTCCGGCTGGCTGGTTTAT
TGCTGATAAATCTGGAGCCGGTGAGCGTGGGTCTCGCGGTATCATTGCAGCACTGGGGCCAGATGGTAAG
CCCTCCCGTATCGTAGTTATCTACACGACGGGGAGTCAGGCAACTATGGATGAACGAAATAGACAGATCG
CTGAGATAGGTGCCTCACTGATTAAGCATTGGTAACTGTCAGACCAAGTTTACTCATATATACTTTAGAT
TGATTTAAAACTTCATTTTTAATTTAAAAGGATCTAGGTGAAGATCCTTTTTGATAATCTCATGACCAAA
ATCCCTTAACGTGAGTTTTCGTTCCACTGAGCGTCAGACCCCGTAGAAAAGATCAAAGGATCTTCTTGAG
ATCCTTTTTTTCTGCGCGTAATCTGCTGCTTGCAAACAAAAAAACCACCGCTACCAGCGGTGGTTTGTTT
GCCGGATCAAGAGCTACCAACTCTTTTTCCGAAGGTAACTGGCTTCAGCAGAGCGCAGATACCAAATACT
GTCCTTCTAGTGTAGCCGTAGTTAGGCCACCACTTCAAGAACTCTGTAGCACCGCCTACATACCTCGCTC
TGCTAATCCTGTTACCAGTGGCTGCTGCCAGTGGCGATAAGTCGTGTCTTACCGGGTTGGACTCAAGACG
ATAGTTACCGGATAAGGCGCAGCGGTCGGGCTGAACGGGGGGTTCGTGCACACAGCCCAGCTTGGAGCGA
ACGACCTACACCGAACTGAGATACCTACAGCGTGAGCTATGAGAAAGCGCCACGCTTCCCGAAGGGAGAA
AGGCGGACAGGTATCCGGTAAGCGGCAGGGTCGGAACAGGAGAGCGCACGAGGGAGCTTCCAGGGGGAAA
CGCCTGGTATCTTTATAGTCCTGTCGGGTTTCGCCACCTCTGACTTGAGCGTCGATTTTTGTGATGCTCG
TCAGGGGGGCGGAGCCTATGGAAAAACGCCAGCAACGCGGCCTTTTTACGGTTCCTGGCCTTTTGCTGGC
CTTTTGCTCACATGGACTCTAGCTAGAGGATCACAGGCAGCAACGCTCTGTCATCGTTACAATCAACATG
CTACCCTCCGCGAGATCATCCGTGTTTCAAACCCGGCAGCTTAGTTGCCGTTCTTCCGAATAGCATCGGT
AACATGAGCAAAGTCTGCCGCCTTACAACGGCTCTCCCGCTGACGCCGTCCCGGACTGATGGGCTGCCTG
TATCGAGTGGTGATTTTGTGCCGAGCTGCCGGTCGGGGAGCTGTTGGCTGGCTG
Features (pLannotate 1.2.2; 20 found; start..end, strand, type, name):
      2..26      +  misc_feature   LB T-DNA repeat: left border repeat from nopaline C58 T-DNA
    120..372     -  terminator     NOS terminator: nopaline synthase terminator and poly(A) signal
    395..943     -  CDS            bar: PAT_STRHY - Experimental evidence at protein level: Swiss-Prot protein existence level 1. Inactivates phosphinothricin (PPT) by transfer of an acetyl group from acetyl CoA. Can also acetylate demethylphosphinothricin but not PTT or glutamate. This enzyme is an effector of phosphinothricin tripeptide (PTT or bialaphos) resistance. From Streptomyces hygroscopicus. Introduced by genetic manipulation and expressed in glufosinate-tolerant maize by Dekalb Genetics.
    985..1164    -  promoter       NOS promoter: nopaline synthase promoter
   2397..2413    -  promoter       PpTRP2 promoter (fragment): Pichia pastoris TRP2; promoter for Pichia pastoris TRP2
   3439..3563    +  protein_bind   attR1: mutant version of attR; recombination site for the Gateway® LR reaction LR Clonase™
   3588..3618    +  promoter       lac UV5 promoter: E. coli lac promoter with an "up" mutation
   3642..3671    +  promoter       cat promoter (fragment): promoter of the E. coli cat gene encoding chloramphenicol acetyltransferase
   3672..4331    +  CDS            CmR: chloramphenicol acetyltransferase; cat; confers resistance to chloramphenicol
   4510..4668    +  CDS            ccdA (fragment): CCDA_ECO57 - Also known as H, letA. Experimental evidence at protein level: Swiss-Prot protein existence level 1. Antitoxin component of a type II toxin-antitoxin (TA) system which inhibits the post-segregational killing (PSK) of plasmid-free cells, also referred to as a plasmid addiction system. Binds to and blocks the activity of CcdB; will also remove bound CcdB protein from the CcdB-GyrA complex by forming a CcdA-CcdB complex, a process termed rejuvenation. Functions as a transcriptional corepressor for the ccdAB operon, repression also requires CcdB (By similarity). From Escherichia coli
   4673..4975    +  CDS            ccdB: CCDB_ECOLI - Also known as G, letB, letD. Experimental evidence at protein level: Swiss-Prot protein existence level 1. Toxic component of a type II toxin-antitoxin (TA) system, functioning in plasmid maintainence. Responsible for the post- segregational killing (PSK) of plasmid-free cells, also referred to as a plasmid addiction system. Half-life of over 2 hours. Cell killing by CcdB is accompanied by filamentation, defects in chromosome and plasmid segregation, defects in cell division, formation of anucleate cells, decreased DNA synthesis and plasmid loss. Interferes with the activity of DN
   5019..5143    -  protein_bind   attR2: mutant version of attR; recombination site for the Gateway® LR reaction LR Clonase™
   5280..5439    +  polyA_signal   CaMV poly(A) signal (fragment): cauliflower mosaic virus polyadenylation signal
   5446..5466    -  misc_feature   MCS (fragment): pBluescript multiple cloning site
   5514..5538    +  misc_feature   RB T-DNA repeat: right border repeat from nopaline C58 T-DNA
   5758..6289    +  rep_origin     oriV: incP origin of replication
   6353..6430    +  CDS            klaC (fragment): KLAC_ECOLX - Also known as telB. Protein predicted: Swiss-Prot protein existence level 4. Belongs to the kla operon, which is associated with cryptic tellurite resistance, and IncW plasmid fertility inhibition. From Escherichia coli.
   6433..6524    +  promoter       AmpR promoter: bla
   6525..7385    +  CDS            AmpR: β-lactamase; bla; confers resistance to ampicillin, carbenicillin, and related antibiotics
   7556..8144    +  rep_origin     ori: high-copy-number ColE1/pMB1/pBR322/pUC origin of replication
