[The description below was written by a language model from this plasmid's Addgene catalogue record and pLannotate feature annotations shown in this document.]
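Description:
pAM-PAT-ProGL2 GW is an empty Gateway destination vector for plant expression. It is a T-DNA binary plasmid derived from pAMPAT-MCS, in which the original 35S promoter was exchanged for the GL2 promoter (ProGL2). The full depositor sequence is 8,454 nt. Outside the T-DNA, the backbone carries an incP oriV, the type of broad-host-range origin used for maintenance in Agrobacterium, and a ColE1/pUC-type origin for E. coli. An AmpR (β-lactamase) gene provides bacterial selection. Although the annotation describes the ColE1-type origin as high copy, the catalogue lists the plasmid as low copy.

Between the nopaline-type left and right border repeats lie two units. Next to the left border, on the reverse strand, is a plant selection cassette in which the NOS promoter drives bar, followed by the NOS terminator. The bar gene encodes phosphinothricin acetyltransferase, which confers Basta (glufosinate) resistance on transformed plants. The second unit is the expression cassette. The ProGL2 region is not itself annotated in the feature table, but it presumably occupies the largely unannotated stretch upstream of attR1; a short Pichia promoter hit there is probably spurious. It is followed by a Gateway cassette of attR1, chloramphenicol resistance (CmR), ccdB and attR2, and then by a CaMV polyadenylation signal.

An LR reaction with an entry clone replaces the CmR/ccdB segment with the gene of interest, placing that gene under ProGL2 control. Because ccdB is toxic to standard E. coli strains, the empty vector must be propagated in a ccdB-tolerant strain, and loss of ccdB counterselects non-recombined plasmid after cloning. The record does not describe the expression pattern of the promoter. GL2 (GLABRA2) promoters are generally used for epidermal, trichome-associated expression in Arabidopsis.
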