Addgene plasmid #80689: pAM-PAT-ProGL2 GW
Purpose: (Empty Backbone) binary DEST vector for plant expression
Depositing lab: Nico Dissmeyer & Arp Schnittger. Depositing organization: Universitaet zu Koeln. Publication: Novel functions of plant cyclin-dependent kinase inhibitors, ICK1/KRP1, can act non-cell-autonomously and inhibit entry into mitosis. Weinl C, Marquardt S, Kuijt SJ, Nowack MK, Jakoby MJ, Hulskamp M, Schnittger A. Plant Cell. 2005 Jun;17(6):1704-22. Epub 2005 Mar 4. 10.1105/tpc.104.030486 PubMed 15749764.
Backbone
  Vector backbone: Binary vector pAMPAT-MCS
  Modifications to backbone: exchange of Pro35S to ProGL2
  Vector type: Plant Expression
  Promoter: ProGL2
  Selectable markers: Basta
Growth in bacteria
  Bacterial resistance: Chloramphenicol and Ampicillin, 25 & 100 μg/mL
  Growth temperature: 37°C
  Growth strain: ccdB Survival
  Copy number: Low Copy
Gene/Insert
  Cloning method: Gateway Cloning
  Sequencing primers: 5′ gaccggcaacaggattcaatcttaag; 3′ GAATTAGAAATTTTATTGATAGAAG
Resource information
  A portion of this plasmid was derived from a plasmid made by: Martin Hülskamp, Daniel Buoyer
Terms and licenses: Academic/Nonprofit Terms; Industry Terms: Not Available to Industry
How to cite: pAM-PAT-ProGL2 GW was a gift from Nico Dissmeyer & Arp Schnittger (Addgene plasmid # 80689 ; http://n2t.net/addgene:80689 ; RRID:Addgene_80689)
