>Addgene plasmid #80689 | pAM-PAT-ProGL2 GW | addgene partial sequence | sequence record 156983 | NOSterm-R 5'-attgccaaatgtttgaacga-3'
CGGTGACGGGCAGGACCGGACGGGGCGGCACCGGCAGGCTGAAGTCCAGCTGCCAGAAACCCACGTCATG
CCAGTTCCCGTGCTTGAAGCCGGCCGCCCGCAGCATGCCGCGGGGGGCATATCCGAGCGCCTCGTGCATG
CGCACGCTCGGGTCGTTGGGCAGCCCGATGACAGCGACCACGCTCTTGAAGCCCTGTGCCTCCAGGGACT
TCAGCAGGTGGGTGTAGAGCGTGGAGCCCAGTCCCGTCCGCTGGTGGCGGGGGGAGACGTACACGGTCGA
CTCGGCCGTCCAGTCGTAGGCGTTGCGTGCCTTCCAGGGACCCGCGTAGGCGATGCCGGCGACCTCGCCG
TCCACCTCGGCGACGAGCCAGGGATAGCGCTCCCGCAGACGGACGAGGTCGTCCGTCCACTCCTGCGGTT
CCTGCGGCTCGGTACGGAAGTTGACCGTGCTTGTCTCGATGTAGTGGTTGACGATGGTGCAGACCGCCGG
CATGTCCGCCTCGGTGGCACGGCGGATGTCGGCCGGGCGTCGTTCTGGGCTCATGGTAGATCCCCTCGAT
CGAGTTGAGAGTGAATATGAGACTCTAATTGGATACCGAGGGGAATTTATGGAACGTCAGTGGAGCATTT
TTGACAAGAAATATTTGCTAGCTGATAGTGACCTTAGGCGACTTTTGAACGCGCAATAATGGTTTCTGAC
GTATGTGCTTAGCTCATTAAACTCCAGAAACCCGCGGCTCAGTGGCTCCTTCAACGTTGCGGTTCTGTCA
GTTCCAAACGTAAAACGGCTTGTCCCGCGTCATCGGCGGGGGTCATAACGTGACTCCCTTAATTCTCCGC
TCATGATCAGATTGTCGTTTCCCGCCTTCGGTTTGGGCGCGCC
