>Addgene plasmid #80689 | pAM-PAT-ProGL2 GW | addgene partial sequence | sequence record 156984 | lac-promoter-R 5'-CCGGAAGCATAAAGTGTAAA-3'
ATATTGATATTTATATCATTTTACGTTTCTCGTTCAGCTTTTTTGTACAAACTTGTGATCCTCAGGTGGA
TCCTCTTTCTCGAGCAAGGATCCTCTAGCTTCTTTGCTTAATTATGATCTCTTCCCTCTTCTCCTCGCAC
TCCTTCTTCCTTATATATTATCTCTCTTTTTTTCTTTCTTCTTTAATTACTTATACACCAAAATGTACTT
TCAATTAATATATAAGCTAAGATCGATATATATATATATATATATATATATATATATATAGCCTCTTCAA
TTCCAATGATACATATATATATAAGCGGTCGTTTTTCAGATATTTCTTCCATTTCTCTACTGCTCTTGAC
TTTTAGGTGCTTCTTTTATAATTAATTAGTTTTAATTAATTAATACCTATTATATTATTATATTTAGTCC
TTTTACGGTTTTATATATTTTGGCTATACTTCAATCCGACAATTGAGTAGTTTAAAACATGGCCAGCTAC
AGCATTGGCAGCCATCGATCGACTTCATTTTTCTTCTTAATATTCGATTTTTAATATATACATATATATA
TGATGAGCAAAATTCAAATTTGAATTATGGAAAATATATCAGCCTTCCAATTTCAGCTACTAACTTTAAT
ATGAATTATGTTGGAATGATATAAAGGATTGAGAAGAACTTGAACATATATACA
